Addgene plasmid #1551: L3559
Purpose: (Empty Backbone)
Depositing lab: Andrew Fire. Depositing organization: Carnegie Institution for Science.
Backbone
  Vector backbone: Unknown
  Backbone size (bp): 6921
  Vector type: Worm Expression
Growth in bacteria
  Bacterial resistance: Ampicillin, 100 μg/mL
  Growth temperature: 37°C
  Growth strain: DH5alpha
  Copy number: Unknown
Gene/Insert
  Gene/Insert name: None
  Tag / fusion protein: myo3-2341, myo3Tsa, IVSA, gfpN, IVSR, gfpY66H, IVSS, gfpN146I, gfpM153T, gfpV163A, IVST, gfpC, IVSM, IVSL, decoy
  Cloning method: Restriction Enzyme
Terms and licenses: Academic/Nonprofit Terms; Industry Terms: Not Available to Industry
Depositor comments: See Fire Lab Vector Kit Documentation 1997. Fire Lab Miniprep Number pPD115.45, Ligation number L3559.
How to cite: L3559 was a gift from Andrew Fire (Addgene plasmid # 1551 ; http://n2t.net/addgene:1551 ; RRID:Addgene_1551)
