[The description below was written by a language model from this plasmid's Addgene catalogue record and pLannotate feature annotations shown in this document.]
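Description:
L3559 (Fire Lab miniprep pPD115.45) is a Caenorhabditis elegans expression vector from the 1997 Fire Lab Vector Kit, catalogued as an empty backbone of roughly 6.9 kb with no gene insert; the parental backbone is recorded as unknown. It is propagated in E. coli on a high-copy ColE1/pUC-type origin and selected with ampicillin through the bla gene and its native promoter. The feature table also picks up typical pUC/pBR322-derived remnants, including fragments of rop, bom and lacI, a CAP binding site, the lac promoter and operator, and a piece of the pUC18/19 multiple cloning site.

The payload is described by the depositor's module list rather than by a named insert. It begins with myo-3 elements (myo3-2341 and myo3Tsa), which most likely correspond to the unannotated region upstream of the reporter and would be expected to drive expression in body wall muscle, although the record does not spell this out. These are followed by a GFP coding region interrupted by several synthetic introns (IVSA, IVSR, IVSS, IVST, IVSM, IVSL), a Fire-vector design feature that improves expression in worms. The GFP carries Y66H, the chromophore change associated with blue-shifted emission, together with N146I, M153T and V163A. The annotation software matched this reading frame to the related cyan variant W7, which should be read as a nearest match rather than the exact identity. A "decoy" element is also listed, and a short fragment annotated as aex-5 lies downstream of the reporter; the record does not explain its role. The construct would serve as a colour-variant fluorescent marker in transgenic worms or as a starting point for building fusions by restriction cloning.
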