Features (pLannotate 1.2.2; 12 found; start..end, strand, type, name):
   2397..2413    -  misc_feature   MCS (fragment): pUC18/19 multiple cloning site
   2506..3372    +  CDS            W7: W7 is a basic (constitutively fluorescent) cyan fluorescent protein published in 1996, derived from Aequorea victoria.
   4045..4197    +  CDS            aex-5 (fragment): AEX5_CAEEL - Also known as kpc-3 From Caenorhabditis elegans.
   4325..4360    +  CDS            rop (fragment): Rop protein, which maintains plasmids at low copy number; rop
   4462..4561    +  misc_feature   bom (fragment): basis of mobility region from pBR322
   4659..4763    +  promoter       AmpR promoter: bla
   4764..5624    +  CDS            AmpR: β-lactamase; bla; confers resistance to ampicillin, carbenicillin, and related antibiotics
   5795..6383    +  rep_origin     ori: high-copy-number ColE1/pMB1/pBR322/pUC origin of replication
   6566..6658    +  CDS            lacI (fragment): lac repressor; lacI; The lac repressor binds to the lac operator to inhibit transcription in E. coli. This inhibition can be relieved by adding lactose or isopropyl-β-D-thiogalactopyranoside (IPTG).
   6671..6692    +  protein_bind   CAP binding site: CAP binding activates transcription in the presence of cAMP. E. coli catabolite activator protein
   6707..6737    +  promoter       lac promoter: promoter for the E. coli lac operon
   6745..6761    +  protein_bind   lac operator: The lac repressor binds to the lac operator to inhibit transcription in E. coli. This inhibition can be relieved by adding lactose or isopropyl-β-D-thiogalactopyranoside (IPTG). lac repressor encoded by lacI
>Addgene plasmid #1551 | L3559 | depositor full sequence | sequence record 161 | Author sequence
AAGCTTGGGCTGCAGGTCGGCTATAATAAGTTCTTGAATAAAATAATTTTCCCGACAAAACATGAGTATT
TCTTTCGAAAATAAAAGTGCAGGCTAATTAGAGATTATTCTGTAATTAACTGCATAATTTGTCACGTGCC
ATAGTTTTACATTCCACTACGTCATAGTTCTTAAAATACTAATCTCCTGAAAATAGAAGTAGGTGAAGAA
AGTTTAATTATCAGTTCTAAAATGACAATTGATCTTTGGAATATGTTCTGAAACTACCGATCATTGAACA
GATGCTATTTGAATGATATAGAATTGTATATTTGCAATTTCTGAAACGCGTTCTTAAAGGCACACAGATT
AATTCAAAAGGGTCTGGCCGCAAAAAGGTTTATGGTGGCCGATTTTGAGTTTTGTGTGTGATTGCTTTTT
CACAATCAGTGTTTTCAGGATTATGTGATGAACTAGATCTTCAAGTTTCGTTACATTTCATATGTTTTCG
GAACTCACGAAGTACATATTGGGTATTGTGCTCAAAAAATTCAGCAATCAGCTTCGCTCCGCTGACTTTA
GAACCCAAAAAAATAGTATGGCCAAACTGACTGTGTTACGATCATTTCAATTTTTCAATACATATTTAAG
ATTTCTAAGAGTAAGAAGGTCAAAAACTGTTCTGGAATACATATATATTTTTCAGGTTACAATTAGTCAA
AAAGTGCACTGAAATATACGTTTTAATTTCACGAATAACCCAATTAGTTCAATGTATTTTTGGTCAACCA
ACGTTAAAGTTTGGCTTCCAACCAATTATCATTTCTGATCAACCACAATGTTTTTTCTTTATCTGCAAGT
TAATTTTTTATTTTTATCCAGATGTTTGGCATATTTTTCAATTCTTCACTAGCGCCCACTTCTTGCACTT
CCGGCGCCCTGAATCTAATGCATCTGTTGCAAGAATTGAAAGACCAATCAACACATTGTTTTCTTCACGA
GATACTGAAGAAAATGAATAAAAACAGAGAAAAAGAGCCATGTGATTAGTGACAACTGTTGCTAACAGAT
ACCATAGCTTGGACTTGGTACGTGATGGCAACGTATGGGTCAACAAAAATGATTGCAGAGGGGGTGCAAA
ACAGTCAAGTCGAGAAAATATGAAAAACAGAAAACAAAGAACAGAAAAATGGGTTTGAGAGTCAGTATAA
TTTATAAAAGAAAAATTGTACATAGAAATTAACCATTTTTGTAGAAGAAGTTATTTTTCAAGCATCGTTA
AAAATTATTCAAAGCACCTTATTTCATATTTAATTTTAAACATGGTTAAATGAACAACACGGTGCGCAAT
CAGGAAAACTTGAAATCTGAAACTGTTGTTGTGATCTTCTTCGCAACTGTTCAGATAGCACTAGTGTAAT
GTTAAGAGTGCGCGAATATAATGGAATATAATGGATCACACCTCCTGCCATCAGGTAAACGTCTCTGTTA
TCACATATTTCCAACTATTAAATTTTTACCTTTTACAGTTTTACATTTTTTTGAAAAAAGTAACTTTTTG
TCTTCAAAATCCCTGACGAAAATATCAAATATTTTAATCGAGACTGCAGAGGAACCGATTGATGATTTGG
AAAATCCAGCTTTACCTGTGTAAGAACTGAAAAGTTTCATAACCCTAGGGTATTCCCAGTTACATTCCCC
ACTGGCTAACAATAGCACCCAGTTTTTCATCACCTTTCTTCAAATTTCTCGGCGATTTGTTAAAAACAAA
ATTTGTGTCCCTTCTCTGATATCTCTATGTCTCTAAACACAAGTTCATCGGAAAACGAAGGAGGGTAGGT
GTTGGTTGGGCTCCCGAAGTGAAAATAGAAGAGCAAGAATAGAATATTAGAGAGAGAGTGCAGAGAGGGC
GGGATAGCTCCCGGGATTCCGTTTTCTTCTTCTTTATCTTCAACGATGATGTGTGTGCGTGTTGTATAGA
TTCTGTTGCTCCCCCACAACTCGCTCCGAAGGCTCAATACAATTCAATTGATATTGGAGGAGAGCCTACC
GGAGTGGGAGGATAAGAAGAAACATAAGAAGAAGAAGAAGAAGAAGCATGCTTCTGGTTTTTGATGCTAT
GAAAACGGCACAAAAAGATGATTGAGGTCCCTTTTCAATACCTTCTCTCATCTTTCAAATCCCATTGAAA
CCTAAAACTTCTCACCACGCTTTACCATTGTTCTCCAAAAACTTATAGCAATGTCTATAACTTTTTTATC
TCTGAAAAGCAGTGTTCCATTTTTCTTTTTCCTATTTTATTTCAATTGTTTCTCACATTTCGTTTGGATT
CTTTGCTTGTCAACCAGCTTCTTCTTCCACTTTTACCGTCTAATTTTCAGGGCAGGGAGCCATCAAACCC
ACGACCACTAGATCCATCTAGAGGATCCCCGGGATTGGCCAAAGGACCCAAAGGTATGTTTCGAATGATA
CTAACATAACATAGAACATTTTCAGGAGGACCCTTGGAGGGTACCGGTAGAAAAAATGAGTAAAGGAGAA
GAACTTTTCACTGGAGTTGTCCCAATTCTTGTTGAATTAGATGGTGATGTTAATGGGCACAAATTTTCTG
TCAGTGGAGAGGGTGAAGGTGATGCAACATACGGAAAACTTACCCTTAAATTTATTTGCACTACTGGAAA
ACTACCTGTTCCATGGGTAAGTTTAAACATATATATACTAACTAACCCTGATTATTTAAATTTTCAGCCA
ACACTTGTCACTACTTTCTCACACGGCGTACAATGCTTCTCGAGATACCCAGATCATATGAAACAGCATG
ACTTTTTCAAGAGTGCCATGCCCGAAGGTTATGTACAGGAAAGAACTATATTTTTCAAAGATGACGGGAA
CTACAAGACACGTAAGTTTAAACAGTTCGGTACTAACTAACCATACATATTTAAATTTTCAGGTGCTGAA
GTCAAGTTTGAAGGTGATACCCTTGTTAATAGAATCGAGTTAAAAGGTATTGATTTTAAAGAAGATGGAA
ACATTCTTGGACACAAATTGGAATACAACTATATTTCACACAACGTATACATCACTGCCGACAAACAAAA
GAATGGGATCAAAGCGGTAAGTTTAAACATGATTTTACTAACTAACTAATCTGATTTAAATTTTCAGAAC
TTCAAAATTAGACACAACATTGAAGATGGAAGCGTTCAACTAGCAGACCATTATCAACAAAATACTCCAA
TTGGCGATGGCCCTGTCCTTTTACCAGACAACCATTACCTGTCCACACAATCTGCCCTTTCGAAAGATCC
CAACGAAAAGAGAGACCACATGGTCCTTCTTGAGTTTGTAACAGCTGCTGGGATTACACATGGCATGGAT
GAACTATACAAATAGCATTCGTAGAATTGTAAGTTTAAACTTTCTCATACTAACTAACGCGCTCTATTTA
AATTTTCAGAATTCCAACTGAGCGCCGGTCGCTACCATTACCAACTTGTCTGGTGTCAAAAATAATAGGG
GCCGCTGTCATCAGAGTAAGTTTAAACTGAGTTCTACTAACTAACGAGTAATATTTAAATTTTCAGCATC
TCGCGCCCGTGCCTCTGACTTCTAAGTCCAATTACTCTTCAACATCCCTACATGCTCTTTCTCCCTGTGC
TCCCACCCCCTATTTTTGTTATTATCAAAAAACTTCTCTTAATTTCTTTGTTTTTTAGCTTCTTTTAAGT
CACCTCTAACAATGAAATTGTGTAGATTCAAAAATAGAATTAATTCGTAATAAAAAGTCGAAAAAAATTG
TGCTCCCTCCCCCCATTAATAATAATTCTATCCCAAAATCTACACAATGTTCTGTGTACACTTCTTATGT
TTTTTACTTCTGATAAATTTTTTTGAAACATCATAGAAAAAACCGCACACAAAATACCTTATCATATGTT
ACGTTTCAGTTTATGACCGCAATTTTTATTTCTTCGCACGTCTGGGCCTCTCATGACGTCAAATCATGCT
CATCGTGAAAAAGTTTTGGAGTATTTTTGGAATTTTTCAATCAAGTGAAAGTTTATGAAATTAATTTTCC
TGCTTTTGCTTTTTGGGGTTTCCCCTATTGTTTGTCAAGATTTCGAGGACGGCGTTTTTCTTGCTAAAAT
CACAAGTATTGATGAGCACGATGCAAGAAAGATCGGAAGAAGGTTTGGGTTTGAGGCTCAGTGGAAGGTG
AGTAGAAGTTGATAATTTGAAAGTGGAGTAGTGTCTATGGGGTTTTTGCCTTAAATGACAGAATACATTC
CCAATATACCAAACATAACTGTTTCCTACTAGTCGGCCGTACGGGCCCTTTCGTCTCGCGCGTTTCGGTG
ATGACGGTGAAAACCTCTGACACATGCAGCTCCCGGAGACGGTCACAGCTTGTCTGTAAGCGGATGCCGG
GAGCAGACAAGCCCGTCAGGGCGCGTCAGCGGGTGTTGGCGGGTGTCGGGGCTGGCTTAACTATGCGGCA
TCAGAGCAGATTGTACTGAGAGTGCACCATATGCGGTGTGAAATACCGCACAGATGCGTAAGGAGAAAAT
ACCGCATCAGGCGGCCTTAAGGGCCTCGTGATACGCCTATTTTTATAGGTTAATGTCATGATAATAATGG
TTTCTTAGACGTCAGGTGGCACTTTTCGGGGAAATGTGCGCGGAACCCCTATTTGTTTATTTTTCTAAAT
ACATTCAAATATGTATCCGCTCATGAGACAATAACCCTGATAAATGCTTCAATAATATTGAAAAAGGAAG
AGTATGAGTATTCAACATTTCCGTGTCGCCCTTATTCCCTTTTTTGCGGCATTTTGCCTTCCTGTTTTTG
CTCACCCAGAAACGCTGGTGAAAGTAAAAGATGCTGAAGATCAGTTGGGTGCACGAGTGGGTTACATCGA
ACTGGATCTCAACAGCGGTAAGATCCTTGAGAGTTTTCGCCCCGAAGAACGTTTTCCAATGATGAGCACT
TTTAAAGTTCTGCTATGTGGCGCGGTATTATCCCGTATTGACGCCGGGCAAGAGCAACTCGGTCGCCGCA
TACACTATTCTCAGAATGACTTGGTTGAGTACTCACCAGTCACAGAAAAGCATCTTACGGATGGCATGAC
AGTAAGAGAATTATGCAGTGCTGCCATAACCATGAGTGATAACACTGCGGCCAACTTACTTCTGACAACG
ATCGGAGGACCGAAGGAGCTAACCGCTTTTTTGCACAACATGGGGGATCATGTAACTCGCCTTGATCGTT
GGGAACCGGAGCTGAATGAAGCCATACCAAACGACGAGCGTGACACCACGATGCCTGTAGCAATGGCAAC
AACGTTGCGCAAACTATTAACTGGCGAACTACTTACTCTAGCTTCCCGGCAACAATTAATAGACTGGATG
GAGGCGGATAAAGTTGCAGGACCACTTCTGCGCTCGGCCCTTCCGGCTGGCTGGTTTATTGCTGATAAAT
CTGGAGCCGGTGAGCGTGGGTCTCGCGGTATCATTGCAGCACTGGGGCCAGATGGTAAGCCCTCCCGTAT
CGTAGTTATCTACACGACGGGGAGTCAGGCAACTATGGATGAACGAAATAGACAGATCGCTGAGATAGGT
GCCTCACTGATTAAGCATTGGTAACTGTCAGACCAAGTTTACTCATATATACTTTAGATTGATTTAAAAC
TTCATTTTTAATTTAAAAGGATCTAGGTGAAGATCCTTTTTGATAATCTCATGACCAAAATCCCTTAACG
TGAGTTTTCGTTCCACTGAGCGTCAGACCCCGTAGAAAAGATCAAAGGATCTTCTTGAGATCCTTTTTTT
CTGCGCGTAATCTGCTGCTTGCAAACAAAAAAACCACCGCTACCAGCGGTGGTTTGTTTGCCGGATCAAG
AGCTACCAACTCTTTTTCCGAAGGTAACTGGCTTCAGCAGAGCGCAGATACCAAATACTGTCCTTCTAGT
GTAGCCGTAGTTAGGCCACCACTTCAAGAACTCTGTAGCACCGCCTACATACCTCGCTCTGCTAATCCTG
TTACCAGTGGCTGCTGCCAGTGGCGATAAGTCGTGTCTTACCGGGTTGGACTCAAGACGATAGTTACCGG
ATAAGGCGCAGCGGTCGGGCTGAACGGGGGGTTCGTGCACACAGCCCAGCTTGGAGCGAACGACCTACAC
CGAACTGAGATACCTACAGCGTGAGCATTGAGAAAGCGCCACGCTTCCCGAAGGGAGAAAGGCGGACAGG
TATCCGGTAAGCGGCAGGGTCGGAACAGGAGAGCGCACGAGGGAGCTTCCAGGGGGAAACGCCTGGTATC
TTTATAGTCCTGTCGGGTTTCGCCACCTCTGACTTGAGCGTCGATTTTTGTGATGCTCGTCAGGGGGGCG
GAGCCTATGGAAAAACGCCAGCAACGCGGCCTTTTTACGGTTCCTGGCCTTTTGCTGGCCTTTTGCTCAC
ATGTTCTTTCCTGCGTTATCCCCTGATTCTGTGGATAACCGTATTACCGCCTTTGAGTGAGCTGATACCG
CTCGCCGCAGCCGAACGACCGAGCGCAGCGAGTCAGTGAGCGAGGAAGCGGAAGAGCGCCCAATACGCAA
ACCGCCTCTCCCCGCGCGTTGGCCGATTCATTAATGCAGCTGGCACGACAGGTTTCCCGACTGGAAAGCG
GGCAGTGAGCGCAACGCAATTAATGTGAGTTAGCTCACTCATTAGGCACCCCAGGCTTTACACTTTATGC
TTCCGGCTCGTATGTTGTGTGGAATTGTGAGCGGATAACAATTTCACACAGGAAACAGCTATGACCATGA
TTACGCCAAGCTGTAAGTTTAAACATGATCTTACTAACTAACTATTCTCATTTAAATTTTCAGAGCTTAA
AAATGGCTGAAATCACTCACAACGATGGATACGCTAACAACTTGGAAATGAAAT
