>Addgene plasmid #1551 | L3559 | addgene partial sequence | sequence record 16689 | 1551_m13reverse
GCGTNTTACTGATCTTACTAACTAACTATTCTCATTTAAATTTTCAGAGCTTAAAAATGGCTGANNCCAC
TCACAACGATGGATACGCTAACAACTTGGAAATGAAATNAGCTTGGGCTGCAGGTCGGCTATAATAAGTT
CTTGAATAAAATAATTTTCCCGACAAAACATGAGTATTTCTTTCGAAAATAAAAGTGCAGGCTAATTAGA
GATTATTCTGTAATTAACTGCATAATTTGTCACGTGCCATAGTTTTACATTCCACTACGTCATAGTTCTT
AAAATACTAATCTCCTGAAAATAGAAGTAGGTGAAGAAAGTTTAATTATCAGTTCTAAAATGACAATTGA
TCTTTGGAATATGTTCTGAAACTACCGATCATTGAACAGATGCTATTTGAATGATATAGAATTGTATATT
TGCAATTTCTGAAACGCGTTCTTAAAGGCACACAGATTAATTCAAAAGGGTCTGGCCGCAAAAAGGTTTA
TGGTGGCCGATTTTGAGTTTTGTGTGTGATTGCTTTTTCACAATCAGTGTTTTCAGGATTATGTGATGAA
CTAGATCTTCAAGTTTCGTTACATTTCATATGTTTTCGGAACTCACGAAGTACATATTGGGTATTGTGCT
CAAAAAATTCAGCAATCAGCTTCGCTCCGCTGACTTTAGAACCCAAAAAAATAGTATGGCCAAACTGACT
GTGTTACGATCATTTCAATTTTTCAATACATATTTAAGATTTCTAAGAGTAAGAAGGTCAAAAACTGTTC
TGGAATACATATATATTTTTCAGGTTACAATTAGTCAAAAAGTGCACTGAAATATACGTTTTAATTTCAC
GAATAACCCAATTAGTTCAATGTATTTTTGGTCACCCNACGTTAAAGTTTGGCTTCCACCNATTATCATT
TCTGATCACCCCAATGTTTTTTCCTTTATCTGCNAGTTAANTTTTTTTATTTTTATCCNGANGTTTGGCA
TATTTTTCCANTTCTTCCCTAGCGCCCCCCTTCTTGCCCTTCCGGCGCCCTGAATTCTANGGCANCNGTN
GCAAGAATTGAAANAACCCNTNCCNCCCCTTGNTTTCCTTCCNCANGNNCCNGAAGAAAATGGAANAAAA
CCCGAANAAAANGAGCCNTGNGANTAGGGNCCNCCNGTTGNCNAAACAANACCNNACCTGGGNCTGGGNA
CCGGGANGNCNACCNNTGGGCNCNCAAANNGATTGCCGAAGGGGGCCAACCCCCNNTCCGGNAATTTGNA
ACCNAANCNANNACCNAAANGGGNTGGAAGCCCTANTTTAAAAAAAATGNCCCCAAATCCCCTTNTGNNA
AANATTTTCCNCCCCAAAATTTCCCCCCTNNTTTTT
